Addgene plasmid #110872: pLenti-xFNLS-P2A-Puro
Purpose: Lentiviral vector for constitutive expression of xFNLS in mammalian cells (codon optimized)
Depositing lab: Lukas Dow. Depositing organization: Cornell University. Publication: Optimized base editors enable efficient editing in cells, organoids and mice. Zafra MP, Schatoff EM, Katti A, Foronda M, Breinig M, Schweitzer AY, Simon A, Han T, Goswami S, Montgomery E, Thibado J, Kastenhuber ER, Sanchez-Rivera FJ, Shi J, Vakoc CR, Lowe SW, Tschaharganeh DF, Dow LE. Nat Biotechnol. 2018 Jul 3. pii: nbt.4194. doi: 10.1038/nbt.4194. PubMed 29969439.
Backbone
  Vector backbone: Adapted from lentiCRISPRv1
  Backbone size w/o insert (bp): 6296
  Vector type: Lentiviral
  Selectable markers: Puromycin
Growth in bacteria
  Bacterial resistance: Ampicillin, 100 μg/mL
  Growth temperature: 30°C
  Growth strain: NEB Stable
  Copy number: Low Copy
Gene/Insert
  Gene/Insert name: xFNLS(3.7) (alt name: xFNLS)
  Species: Synthetic
  Insert size (bp): 5250
  Mutation: D10A, A262T, R324L, S409I, E480K, E543D, M694I, E1219V, and NLS sequence at the N-terminus
  Promoter: EF1s
  Tag / fusion protein: 3X FLAG (N terminal on insert)
  Cloning method: Gibson Cloning
  Sequencing primers: 5′ TAAGTGCAGTAGTCGCCGTG; 3′ TTAAGAATACCAGTCAATCTTTC
Terms and licenses: Academic/Nonprofit Terms; Industry Terms: Not Available to Industry
How to cite: pLenti-xFNLS-P2A-Puro was a gift from Lukas Dow (Addgene plasmid # 110872 ; http://n2t.net/addgene:110872 ; RRID:Addgene_110872)
