[The description below was written by a language model from this plasmid's Addgene catalogue record and pLannotate feature annotations shown in this document.]
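Description:
pLenti-xFNLS-P2A-Puro is a lentiviral transfer plasmid, adapted from the lentiCRISPRv1 backbone, for constitutive expression of a codon-optimized cytosine base editor in mammalian cells. The viral portion has a third-generation, self-inactivating layout. An RSV promoter drives a truncated HIV-1 5' LTR, followed by the Ψ packaging signal with a gag fragment, the Rev response element, an env fragment and the cPPT/CTS. The cassette is closed by a WPRE, which enhances transcript expression, and a ΔU3 3' LTR that inactivates LTR promoter activity after integration. An SV40 poly(A) signal and SV40 origin lie downstream. In bacteria the plasmid is maintained by a ColE1/pUC-type origin and selected with ampicillin through AmpR. An f1 origin and remnants of a lac/T7/T3 cloning region are also present. The catalogue lists it as low copy even though the origin is annotated as a high-copy type.

The payload is driven by the short EF-1α core promoter (EF1s). It encodes xFNLS(3.7), a synthetic fusion of rat APOBEC1 cytidine deaminase, a short linker (annotated by similarity as an ABE fragment), Streptococcus pyogenes Cas9 and the phage PBS2 uracil glycosylase inhibitor (UGI). The Cas9 carries D10A, which makes it a nickase, plus A262T, R324L, S409I, E480K, E543D, M694I and E1219V. The record does not explain the role of these seven substitutions. A 3X FLAG tag and a nuclear localization signal sit at the N-terminus, though neither appears in the feature table. As the name indicates, a P2A peptide links the editor to puromycin N-acetyltransferase, so both proteins come from one transcript and transduced cells can be selected with puromycin. No guide RNA cassette is annotated, so the guide is presumably delivered separately. The construct is used to generate cells stably expressing the editor for targeted base editing.
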