Features (pLannotate 1.2.2; 29 found; start..end, strand, type, name):
      2..124     +  CDS            env (fragment): ENV_HV1H2 - Experimental evidence at protein level: Swiss-Prot protein existence level 1. [Transmembrane protein gp41]: Acts as a class I viral fusion protein. Under the current model, the protein has at least 3 conformational states: pre-fusion native state, pre-hairpin intermediate state, and post-fusion hairpin state. During fusion of viral and target intracellular membranes, the coiled coil regions (heptad repeats) assume a trimer-of-hairpins structure, positioning the fusion peptide in close proximity to the C-terminal region of the ectodomain. The formation of this structure appears to d
    125..242     +  misc_feature   cPPT/CTS: central polypurine tract and central termination sequence of HIV-1
    311..522     +  promoter       EF-1α core promoter: core promoter for human elongation factor EF-1α
    668..1354    +  CDS            Apobec1: ABEC1_RAT - Experimental evidence at protein level: Swiss-Prot protein existence level 1. Catalytic component of the apolipoprotein B mRNA editing enzyme complex which is responsible for the postranscriptional editing of a CAA codon for Gln to a UAA codon for stop in the APOB mRNA. May also play a role in the epigenetic regulation of gene expression by participating in DNA demethylation. From Rattus norvegicus (Rat).
   1355..1402    +  CDS            ABE(7.10) (fragment): adenine base editor comprising wild-type E. coli TadA fused to the evolved TadA*(7.10) mutant (Gaudelli et al., 2017)
   1403..5502    +  CDS            Cas9 (fragment): Cas9 (Csn1) endonuclease from the Streptococcus pyogenes Type II CRISPR/Cas system generates RNA-guided double strand breaks in DNA
   5516..5764    +  CDS            UGI: UNGI_BPPB2 - Experimental evidence at protein level: Swiss-Prot protein existence level 1. This protein binds specifically and reversibly to the host uracil-DNA glycosylase, preventing removal of uracil residues from PBS2 DNA by the host uracil-excision repair system. From Bacillus phage PBS2 (Bacteriophage PBS2).
   5870..6469    +  CDS            PuroR (fragment): puromycin N-acetyltransferase; pac from Streptomyces; confers resistance to puromycin
   6485..7073    +  misc_feature   WPRE: woodchuck hepatitis virus posttranscriptional regulatory element
   7124..7143    +  misc_feature   cPPT/CTS (fragment): central polypurine tract and central termination sequence of HIV-1
   7145..7378    +  LTR            3' LTR (ΔU3): self-inactivating 3' long terminal repeat (LTR) from HIV-1
   7456..7577    +  polyA_signal   SV40 poly(A) signal: SV40 polyadenylation signal
   7617..7752    +  rep_origin     SV40 ori: SV40 origin of replication
   7773..7791    -  promoter       T7 promoter: promoter for bacteriophage T7 RNA polymerase
   7799..7954    +  CDS            lacZα (fragment): LacZα fragment of β-galactosidase; lacZ fragment
   7959..8387    +  rep_origin     f1 ori (sequence partly withheld): f1 bacteriophage origin of replication; arrow indicates direction of (+) strand synthesis
   8440..8544    +  promoter       AmpR promoter: bla
   8545..9405    +  CDS            AmpR: β-lactamase; bla; confers resistance to ampicillin, carbenicillin, and related antibiotics
   9576..10164   +  rep_origin     ori: high-copy-number ColE1/pMB1/pBR322/pUC origin of replication
  10347..10439   +  CDS            lacI (fragment): lac repressor; lacI; The lac repressor binds to the lac operator to inhibit transcription in E. coli. This inhibition can be relieved by adding lactose or isopropyl-β-D-thiogalactopyranoside (IPTG).
  10452..10473   +  protein_bind   CAP binding site: CAP binding activates transcription in the presence of cAMP. E. coli catabolite activator protein
  10488..10518   +  promoter       lac promoter: promoter for the E. coli lac operon
  10522..10544   +  protein_bind   lac operator (fragment): The lac repressor binds to the lac operator to inhibit transcription in E. coli. This inhibition can be relieved by adding lactose or isopropyl-β-D-thiogalactopyranoside (IPTG). lac repressor encoded by lacI
  10587..10605   +  promoter       T3 promoter: promoter for bacteriophage T3 RNA polymerase
  10633..10859   +  promoter       RSV promoter: Rous sarcoma virus enhancer/promoter
  10860..11040   +  LTR            5' LTR (truncated): truncated 5' long terminal repeat (LTR) from HIV-1
  11087..11212   +  misc_feature   HIV-1 Ψ: packaging signal of human immunodeficiency virus type 1
  11196..11559   +  CDS            HIV-1 gag (fragment): gag protein from human immunodeficiency virus 1; gag
  11705..11938   +  misc_feature   RRE: The Rev response element (RRE) of HIV-1 allows for Rev-dependent mRNA export from the nucleus to the cytoplasm.
>Addgene plasmid #110872 | pLenti-xFNLS-P2A-Puro | addgene full sequence | sequence record 260830 | Addgene NGS Result
AGGAGGCTTGGTAGGTTTAAGAATAGTTTTTGCTGTACTTTCTATAGTGAATAGAGTTAGGCAGGGATAT
TCACCATTATCGTTTCAGACCCACCTCCCAACCCCGAGGGGACCCAGACCACAATTTTAAAAGAAAAGGG
GGGATTGGGGGGTACAGTGCAGGGGAAAGAATAGTAGACATAATAGCAACAGACATACAAACTAAAGAAT
TACAAAAACAAATTACAAAAATTCAAAATTTTCGGGTTTATTACAGGGACAGCAGAGATCCACTTTGGCG
CCGGCTCGAGTGGCTCCGGTGCCCGTCAGTGGGCAGAGCGCACATCGCCCACAGTCCCCGAGAAGTTGGG
GGGAGGGGTCGGCAATTGAACCGGTGCCTAGAGAAGGTGGCGCGGGGTAAACTGGGAAAGTGATGTCGTG
TACTGGCTCCGCCTTTTTCCCGAGGGTGGGGGAGAACCGTATATAAGTGCAGTAGTCGCCGTGAACGTTC
TTTTTCGCAACGGGTTTGCCGCCAGAACACAGGTGTCGTGACGCGGGATCCGCCACCATGGACTATAAGG
ACCACGACGGAGACTACAAGGATCATGATATTGATTACAAAGACGATGACGATAAGATGGCCCCAAAGAA
GAAGCGGAAGGTCGGTATCCACGGAGTCCCAGCAGCCATGAGCTCAGAGACTGGCCCAGTGGCTGTGGAC
CCCACATTGAGACGGCGGATCGAGCCCCATGAGTTTGAGGTATTCTTCGATCCGAGAGAGCTCCGCAAGG
AGACCTGCCTGCTTTACGAAATTAATTGGGGGGGCCGGCACTCCATTTGGCGACATACATCACAGAACAC
TAACAAGCACGTCGAAGTCAACTTCATCGAGAAGTTCACGACAGAAAGATATTTCTGTCCGAACACAAGG
TGCAGCATTACCTGGTTTCTCAGCTGGAGCCCATGCGGCGAATGTAGTAGGGCCATCACTGAATTCCTGT
CAAGGTATCCCCACGTCACTCTGTTTATTTACATCGCAAGGCTGTACCACCACGCTGACCCCCGCAATCG
ACAAGGCCTGCGGGATTTGATCTCTTCAGGTGTGACTATCCAAATTATGACTGAGCAGGAGTCAGGATAC
TGCTGGAGAAACTTTGTGAATTATAGCCCGAGTAATGAAGCCCACTGGCCTAGGTATCCCCATCTGTGGG
TACGACTGTACGTTCTTGAACTGTACTGCATCATACTGGGCCTGCCTCCTTGTCTCAACATTCTGAGAAG
GAAGCAGCCACAGCTGACATTCTTTACCATCGCTCTTCAGTCTTGTCATTACCAGCGACTGCCCCCACAC
ATTCTCTGGGCCACCGGGTTGAAAAGCGGCAGCGAGACTCCCGGGACCTCAGAGTCCGCCACACCCGAAA
GTGACAAGAAGTACAGCATCGGCCTGGCCATCGGCACCAACTCTGTGGGCTGGGCCGTGATCACCGACGA
GTACAAGGTGCCCAGCAAGAAATTCAAGGTGCTGGGCAACACCGACCGGCACAGCATCAAGAAGAACCTG
ATCGGAGCCCTGCTGTTCGACAGCGGCGAAACAGCCGAGGCCACCCGGCTGAAGAGAACCGCCAGAAGAA
GATACACCAGACGGAAGAACCGGATCTGCTATCTGCAAGAGATCTTCAGCAACGAGATGGCCAAGGTGGA
CGACAGCTTCTTCCACAGACTGGAAGAGTCCTTCCTGGTGGAAGAGGATAAGAAGCACGAGCGGCACCCC
ATCTTCGGCAACATCGTGGACGAGGTGGCCTACCACGAGAAGTACCCCACCATCTACCACCTGAGAAAGA
AACTGGTGGACAGCACCGACAAGGCCGACCTGCGGCTGATCTATCTGGCCCTGGCCCACATGATCAAGTT
CCGGGGCCACTTCCTGATCGAGGGCGACCTGAACCCCGACAACAGCGACGTGGACAAGCTGTTCATCCAG
CTGGTGCAGACCTACAACCAGCTGTTCGAGGAAAACCCCATCAACGCCAGCGGCGTGGACGCCAAGGCCA
TCCTGTCTGCCAGACTGAGCAAGAGCAGACGGCTGGAAAATCTGATCGCCCAGCTGCCCGGCGAGAAGAA
GAATGGCCTGTTCGGAAACCTGATTGCCCTGAGCCTGGGCCTGACCCCCAACTTCAAGAGCAACTTCGAC
CTGGCCGAGGATACCAAACTGCAGCTGAGCAAGGACACCTACGACGACGACCTGGACAACCTGCTGGCCC
AGATCGGCGACCAGTACGCCGACCTGTTTCTGGCCGCCAAGAACCTGTCCGACGCCATCCTGCTGAGCGA
CATCCTGAGAGTGAACACCGAGATCACCAAGGCCCCCCTGAGCGCCTCTATGATCAAGCTGTACGACGAG
CACCACCAGGACCTGACCCTGCTGAAAGCTCTCGTGCGGCAGCAGCTGCCTGAGAAGTACAAAGAGATTT
TCTTCGACCAGAGCAAGAACGGCTACGCCGGCTACATTGACGGCGGAGCCAGCCAGGAAGAGTTCTACAA
GTTCATCAAGCCCATCCTGGAAAAGATGGACGGCACCGAGGAACTGCTCGTGAAGCTGAACAGAGAGGAC
CTGCTGCGGAAGCAGCGGACCTTCGACAACGGCATCATCCCCCACCAGATCCACCTGGGAGAGCTGCACG
CCATTCTGCGGCGGCAGGAAGATTTTTACCCATTCCTGAAGGACAACCGGGAAAAGATCGAGAAGATCCT
GACCTTCCGCATCCCCTACTACGTGGGCCCTCTGGCCAGGGGAAACAGCAGATTCGCCTGGATGACCAGA
AAGAGCGAGGAAACCATCACCCCCTGGAACTTCGAGAAGGTGGTGGACAAGGGCGCTTCCGCCCAGAGCT
TCATCGAGCGGATGACCAACTTCGATAAGAACCTGCCCAACGAGAAGGTGCTGCCCAAGCACAGCCTGCT
GTACGAGTACTTCACCGTGTATAACGAGCTGACCAAAGTGAAATACGTGACCGAGGGAATGAGAAAGCCC
GCCTTCCTGAGCGGCGACCAGAAAAAGGCCATCGTGGACCTGCTGTTCAAGACCAACCGGAAAGTGACCG
TGAAGCAGCTGAAAGAGGACTACTTCAAGAAAATCGAGTGCTTCGACTCCGTGGAAATCTCCGGCGTGGA
AGATCGGTTCAACGCCTCCCTGGGCACATACCACGATCTGCTGAAAATTATCAAGGACAAGGACTTCCTG
GACAATGAGGAAAACGAGGACATTCTGGAAGATATCGTGCTGACCCTGACACTGTTTGAGGACAGAGAGA
TGATCGAGGAACGGCTGAAAACCTATGCCCACCTGTTCGACGACAAAGTGATGAAGCAGCTGAAGCGGCG
GAGATACACCGGCTGGGGCAGGCTGAGCCGGAAGCTGATCAACGGCATCCGGGACAAGCAGTCCGGCAAG
ACAATCCTGGATTTCCTGAAGTCCGACGGCTTCGCCAACAGAAACTTCATCCAGCTGATCCACGACGACA
GCCTGACCTTTAAAGAGGACATCCAGAAAGCCCAGGTGTCCGGCCAGGGCGATAGCCTGCACGAGCACAT
TGCCAATCTGGCCGGCAGCCCCGCCATTAAGAAGGGCATCCTGCAGACAGTGAAGGTGGTGGACGAGCTC
GTGAAAGTGATGGGCCGGCACAAGCCCGAGAACATCGTGATCGAAATGGCCAGAGAGAACCAGACCACCC
AGAAGGGACAGAAGAACAGCCGCGAGAGAATGAAGCGGATCGAAGAGGGCATCAAAGAGCTGGGCAGCCA
GATCCTGAAAGAACACCCCGTGGAAAACACCCAGCTGCAGAACGAGAAGCTGTACCTGTACTACCTGCAG
AATGGGCGGGATATGTACGTGGACCAGGAACTGGACATCAACCGGCTGTCCGACTACGATGTGGACCATA
TCGTGCCTCAGAGCTTTCTGAAGGACGACTCCATCGACAACAAGGTGCTGACCAGAAGCGACAAGAACCG
GGGCAAGAGCGACAACGTGCCCTCCGAAGAGGTCGTGAAGAAGATGAAGAACTACTGGCGGCAGCTGCTG
AACGCCAAGCTGATTACCCAGAGAAAGTTCGACAATCTGACCAAGGCCGAGAGAGGCGGCCTGAGCGAAC
TGGATAAGGCCGGCTTCATCAAGAGACAGCTGGTGGAAACCCGGCAGATCACAAAGCACGTGGCACAGAT
CCTGGACTCCCGGATGAACACTAAGTACGACGAGAATGACAAGCTGATCCGGGAAGTGAAAGTGATCACC
CTGAAGTCCAAGCTGGTGTCCGATTTCCGGAAGGATTTCCAGTTTTACAAAGTGCGCGAGATCAACAACT
ACCACCACGCCCACGACGCCTACCTGAACGCCGTCGTGGGAACCGCCCTGATCAAAAAGTACCCTAAGCT
GGAAAGCGAGTTCGTGTACGGCGACTACAAGGTGTACGACGTGCGGAAGATGATCGCCAAGAGCGAGCAG
GAAATCGGCAAGGCTACCGCCAAGTACTTCTTCTACAGCAACATCATGAACTTTTTCAAGACCGAGATTA
CCCTGGCCAACGGCGAGATCCGGAAGCGGCCTCTGATCGAGACAAACGGCGAAACCGGGGAGATCGTGTG
GGATAAGGGCCGGGATTTTGCCACCGTGCGGAAAGTGCTGAGCATGCCCCAAGTGAATATCGTGAAAAAG
ACCGAGGTGCAGACAGGCGGCTTCAGCAAAGAGTCTATCCTGCCCAAGAGGAACAGCGATAAGCTGATCG
CCAGAAAGAAGGACTGGGACCCTAAGAAGTACGGCGGCTTCGACAGCCCCACCGTGGCCTATTCTGTGCT
GGTGGTGGCCAAAGTGGAAAAGGGCAAGTCCAAGAAACTGAAGAGTGTGAAAGAGCTGCTGGGGATCACC
ATCATGGAAAGAAGCAGCTTCGAGAAGAATCCCATCGACTTTCTGGAAGCCAAGGGCTACAAAGAAGTGA
AAAAGGACCTGATCATCAAGCTGCCTAAGTACTCCCTGTTCGAGCTGGAAAACGGCCGGAAGAGAATGCT
GGCCTCTGCCGGCGTGCTGCAGAAGGGAAACGAACTGGCCCTGCCCTCCAAATATGTGAACTTCCTGTAC
CTGGCCAGCCACTATGAGAAGCTGAAGGGCTCCCCCGAGGATAATGAGCAGAAACAGCTGTTTGTGGAAC
AGCACAAGCACTACCTGGACGAGATCATCGAGCAGATCAGCGAGTTCTCCAAGAGAGTGATCCTGGCCGA
CGCTAATCTGGACAAAGTGCTGTCCGCCTACAACAAGCACCGGGATAAGCCCATCAGAGAGCAGGCCGAG
AATATCATCCACCTGTTTACCCTGACCAATCTGGGAGCCCCTGCCGCCTTCAAGTACTTTGACACCACCA
TCGACCGGAAGAGGTACACCAGCACCAAAGAGGTGCTGGACGCCACCCTGATCCACCAGAGCATCACCGG
CCTGTACGAGACACGGATCGACCTGTCTCAGCTGGGAGGCGATTCAGGCGGATCTACTAATCTGTCAGAT
ATTATTGAAAAGGAGACCGGTAAGCAACTGGTTATCCAGGAATCCATCCTCATGCTCCCAGAGGAGGTGG
AAGAAGTCATTGGGAACAAGCCGGAAAGCGATATACTCGTGCACACCGCCTACGACGAGAGCACCGACGA
GAATGTCATGCTTCTGACTAGCGACGCCCCTGAATACAAGCCTTGGGCTCTGGTCATACAGGATAGCAAC
GGTGAGAACAAGATTAAGATGCTCTCTGGTGGTTCTCCCAAGAAGAAGAGGAAAGTCGCTAGCGGCAGCG
GCGCCACCAACTTCAGCCTGCTGAAGCAGGCCGGCGACGTGGAGGAGAACCCCGGCCCCATGACCGAGTA
CAAGCCCACGGTGCGCCTCGCCACCCGCGACGACGTCCCCAGGGCCGTACGCACCCTCGCCGCCGCGTTC
GCCGACTACCCCGCCACGCGCCACACCGTCGATCCGGACCGCCACATCGAGCGGGTCACCGAGCTGCAAG
AACTCTTCCTCACGCGCGTCGGGCTCGACATCGGCAAGGTGTGGGTCGCGGACGACGGCGCCGCGGTGGC
GGTCTGGACCACGCCGGAGAGCGTCGAAGCGGGGGCGGTGTTCGCCGAGATCGGCCCGCGCATGGCCGAG
TTGAGCGGTTCCCGGCTGGCCGCGCAGCAACAGATGGAAGGCCTCCTGGCGCCGCACCGGCCCAAGGAGC
CCGCGTGGTTCCTGGCCACCGTCGGAGTCTCGCCCGACCACCAGGGCAAGGGTCTGGGCAGCGCCGTCGT
GCTCCCCGGAGTGGAGGCGGCCGAGCGCGCCGGGGTGCCCGCCTTCCTGGAGACCTCCGCGCCCCGCAAC
CTCCCCTTCTACGAGCGGCTCGGCTTCACCGTCACCGCCGACGTCGAGGTGCCCGAAGGACCGCGCACCT
GGTGCATGACCCGCAAGCCCGGTGCCTGAACGCGTTAAGTCGACAATCAACCTCTGGATTACAAAATTTG
TGAAAGATTGACTGGTATTCTTAACTATGTTGCTCCTTTTACGCTATGTGGATACGCTGCTTTAATGCCT
TTGTATCATGCTATTGCTTCCCGTATGGCTTTCATTTTCTCCTCCTTGTATAAATCCTGGTTGCTGTCTC
TTTATGAGGAGTTGTGGCCCGTTGTCAGGCAACGTGGCGTGGTGTGCACTGTGTTTGCTGACGCAACCCC
CACTGGTTGGGGCATTGCCACCACCTGTCAGCTCCTTTCCGGGACTTTCGCTTTCCCCCTCCCTATTGCC
ACGGCGGAACTCATCGCCGCCTGCCTTGCCCGCTGCTGGACAGGGGCTCGGCTGTTGGGCACTGACAATT
CCGTGGTGTTGTCGGGGAAATCATCGTCCTTTCCTTGGCTGCTCGCCTGTGTTGCCACCTGGATTCTGCG
CGGGACGTCCTTCTGCTACGTCCCTTCGGCCCTCAATCCAGCGGACCTTCCTTCCCGCGGCCTGCTGCCG
GCTCTGCGGCCTCTTCCGCGTCTTCGCCTTCGCCCTCAGACGAGTCGGATCTCCCTTTGGGCCGCCTCCC
CGCGTCGACTTTAAGACCAATGACTTACAAGGCAGCTGTAGATCTTAGCCACTTTTTAAAAGAAAAGGGG
GGACTGGAAGGGCTAATTCACTCCCAACGAAGACAAGATCTGCTTTTTGCTTGTACTGGGTCTCTCTGGT
TAGACCAGATCTGAGCCTGGGAGCTCTCTGGCTAACTAGGGAACCCACTGCTTAAGCCTCAATAAAGCTT
GCCTTGAGTGCTTCAAGTAGTGTGTGCCCGTCTGTTGTGTGACTCTGGTAACTAGAGATCCCTCAGACCC
TTTTAGTCAGTGTGGAAAATCTCTAGCAGTACGTATAGTAGTTCATGTCATCTTATTATTCAGTATTTAT
AACTTGCAAAGAAATGAATATCAGAGAGTGAGAGGAACTTGTTTATTGCAGCTTATAATGGTTACAAATA
AAGCAATAGCATCACAAATTTCACAAATAAAGCATTTTTTTCACTGCATTCTAGTTGTGGTTTGTCCAAA
CTCATCAATGTATCTTATCATGTCTGGCTCTAGCTATCCCGCCCCTAACTCCGCCCATCCCGCCCCTAAC
TCCGCCCAGTTCCGCCCATTCTCCGCCCCATGGCTGACTAATTTTTTTTATTTATGCAGAGGCCGAGGCC
GCCTCGGCCTCTGAGCTATTCCAGAAGTAGTGAGGAGGCTTTTTTGGAGGCCTAGGGACGTACCCAATTC
GCCCTATAGTGAGTCGTATTACGCGCGCTCACTGGCCGTCGTTTTACAACGTCGTGACTGGGAAAACCCT
GGCGTTACCCAACTTAATCGCCTTGCAGCACATCCCCCTTTCGCCAGCTGGCGTAATAGCGAAGAGGCCC
GCACCGATCGCCCTTCCCAACAGTTGCGCAGCCTGAATGGCGAATGGG
[124 nt withheld, positions 7959-8082]
C
[91 nt withheld, positions 8084-8174]
A
[49 nt withheld, positions 8176-8224]
CCTTTGACGTTGGAGTCCACGTTCTTT
[37 nt withheld, positions 8252-8288]
ACCCTATCTCGGTCTATTCTTTTGATTTATAAGGGATTTTGCCGATTTCGGCCTATTGGTTAAAAAATGA
GCTGATTTAACAAAAATTTAACGCGAATTTTAACAAAATATTAACGCTTACAATTTAGGTGGCACTTTTC
GGGGAAATGTGCGCGGAACCCCTATTTGTTTATTTTTCTAAATACATTCAAATATGTATCCGCTCATGAG
ACAATAACCCTGATAAATGCTTCAATAATATTGAAAAAGGAAGAGTATGAGTATTCAACATTTCCGTGTC
GCCCTTATTCCCTTTTTTGCGGCATTTTGCCTTCCTGTTTTTGCTCACCCAGAAACGCTGGTGAAAGTAA
AAGATGCTGAAGATCAGTTGGGTGCACGAGTGGGTTACATCGAACTGGATCTCAACAGCGGTAAGATCCT
TGAGAGTTTTCGCCCCGAAGAACGTTTTCCAATGATGAGCACTTTTAAAGTTCTGCTATGTGGCGCGGTA
TTATCCCGTATTGACGCCGGGCAAGAGCAACTCGGTCGCCGCATACACTATTCTCAGAATGACTTGGTTG
AGTACTCACCAGTCACAGAAAAGCATCTTACGGATGGCATGACAGTAAGAGAATTATGCAGTGCTGCCAT
AACCATGAGTGATAACACTGCGGCCAACTTACTTCTGACAACGATCGGAGGACCGAAGGAGCTAACCGCT
TTTTTGCACAACATGGGGGATCATGTAACTCGCCTTGATCGTTGGGAACCGGAGCTGAATGAAGCCATAC
CAAACGACGAGCGTGACACCACGATGCCTGTAGCAATGGCAACAACGTTGCGCAAACTATTAACTGGCGA
ACTACTTACTCTAGCTTCCCGGCAACAATTAATAGACTGGATGGAGGCGGATAAAGTTGCAGGACCACTT
CTGCGCTCGGCCCTTCCGGCTGGCTGGTTTATTGCTGATAAATCTGGAGCCGGTGAGCGTGGGTCTCGCG
GTATCATTGCAGCACTGGGGCCAGATGGTAAGCCCTCCCGTATCGTAGTTATCTACACGACGGGGAGTCA
GGCAACTATGGATGAACGAAATAGACAGATCGCTGAGATAGGTGCCTCACTGATTAAGCATTGGTAACTG
TCAGACCAAGTTTACTCATATATACTTTAGATTGATTTAAAACTTCATTTTTAATTTAAAAGGATCTAGG
TGAAGATCCTTTTTGATAATCTCATGACCAAAATCCCTTAACGTGAGTTTTCGTTCCACTGAGCGTCAGA
CCCCGTAGAAAAGATCAAAGGATCTTCTTGAGATCCTTTTTTTTTGCGCGTAATCTGCTGCTTGCAAACA
AAAAAACCACCGCTACCAGCGGTGGTTTGTTTGCCGGATCAAGAGCTACCAACTCTTTTTCCGAAGGTAA
CTGGCTTCAGCAGAGCGCAGATACCAAATACTGTTCTTCTAGTGTAGCCGTAGTTAGGCCACCACTTCAA
GAACTCTGTAGCACCGCCTACATACCTCGCTCTGCTAATCCTGTTACCAGTGGCTGCTGCCAGTGGCGAT
AAGTCGTGTCTTACCGGGTTGGACTCAAGACGATAGTTACCGGATAAGGCGCAGCGGTCGGGCTGAACGG
GGGGTTCGTGCACACAGCCCAGCTTGGAGCGAACGACCTACACCGAACTGAGATACCTACAGCGTGAGCT
ATGAGAAAGCGCCACGCTTCCCGAAGGGAGAAAGGCGGACAGGTATCCGGTAAGCGGCAGGGTCGGAACA
GGAGAGCGCACGAGGGAGCTTCCAGGGGGAAACGCCTGGTATCTTTATAGTCCTGTCGGGTTTCGCCACC
TCTGACTTGAGCGTCGATTTTTGTGATGCTCGTCAGGGGGGCGGAGCCTATGGAAAAACGCCAGCAACGC
GGCCTTTTTACGGTTCCTGGCCTTTTGCTGGCCTTTTGCTCACATGTTCTTTCCTGCGTTATCCCCTGAT
TCTGTGGATAACCGTATTACCGCCTTTGAGTGAGCTGATACCGCTCGCCGCAGCCGAACGACCGAGCGCA
GCGAGTCAGTGAGCGAGGAAGCGGAAGAGCGCCCAATACGCAAACCGCCTCTCCCCGCGCGTTGGCCGAT
TCATTAATGCAGCTGGCACGACAGGTTTCCCGACTGGAAAGCGGGCAGTGAGCGCAACGCAATTAATGTG
AGTTAGCTCACTCATTAGGCACCCCAGGCTTTACACTTTATGCTTCCGGCTCGTATGTTGTGTGGAATTG
TGAGCGGATAACAATTTCACACAGGAAACAGCTATGACCATGATTACGCCAAGCGCGCAATTAACCCTCA
CTAAAGGGAACAAAAGCTGGAGCTGCAAGCTTAATGTAGTCTTATGCAATACTCTTGTAGTCTTGCAACA
TGGTAACGATGAGTTAGCAACATGCCTTACAAGGAGAGAAAAAGCACCGTGCATGCCGATTGGTGGAAGT
AAGGTGGTACGATCGTGCCTTATTAGGAAGGCAACAGACGGGTCTGACATGGATTGGACGAACCACTGAA
TTGCCGCATTGCAGAGATATTGTATTTAAGTGCCTAGCTCGATACATAAACGGGTCTCTCTGGTTAGACC
AGATCTGAGCCTGGGAGCTCTCTGGCTAACTAGGGAACCCACTGCTTAAGCCTCAATAAAGCTTGCCTTG
AGTGCTTCAAGTAGTGTGTGCCCGTCTGTTGTGTGACTCTGGTAACTAGAGATCCCTCAGACCCTTTTAG
TCAGTGTGGAAAATCTCTAGCAGTGGCGCCCGAACAGGGACTTGAAAGCGAAAGGGAAACCAGAGGAGCT
CTCTCGACGCAGGACTCGGCTTGCTGAAGCGCGCACGGCAAGAGGCGAGGGGCGGCGACTGGTGAGTACG
CCAAAAATTTTGACTAGCGGAGGCTAGAAGGAGAGAGATGGGTGCGAGAGCGTCAGTATTAAGCGGGGGA
GAATTAGATCGCGATGGGAAAAAATTCGGTTAAGGCCAGGGGGAAAGAAAAAATATAAATTAAAACATAT
AGTATGGGCAAGCAGGGAGCTAGAACGATTCGCAGTTAATCCTGGCCTGTTAGAAACATCAGAAGGCTGT
AGACAAATACTGGGACAGCTACAACCATCCCTTCAGACAGGATCAGAAGAACTTAGATCATTATATAATA
CAGTAGCAACCCTCTATTGTGTGCATCAAAGGATAGAGATAAAAGACACCAAGGAAGCTTTAGACAAGAT
AGAGGAAGAGCAAAACAAAAGTAAGACCACCGCACAGCAAGCGGCCGCTGATCTTCAGACCTGGAGGAGG
AGATATGAGGGACAATTGGAGAAGTGAATTATATAAATATAAAGTAGTAAAAATTGAACCATTAGGAGTA
GCACCCACCAAGGCAAAGAGAAGAGTGGTGCAGAGAGAAAAAAGAGCAGTGGGAATAGGAGCTTTGTTCC
TTGGGTTCTTGGGAGCAGCAGGAAGCACTATGGGCGCAGCGTCAATGACGCTGACGGTACAGGCCAGACA
ATTATTGTCTGGTATAGTGCAGCAGCAGAACAATTTGCTGAGGGCTATTGAGGCGCAACAGCATCTGTTG
CAACTCACAGTCTGGGGCATCAAGCAGCTCCAGGCAAGAATCCTGGCTGTGGAAAGATACCTAAAGGATC
AACAGCTCCTGGGGATTTGGGGTTGCTCTGGAAAACTCATTTGCACCACTGCTGTGCCTTGGAATGCTAG
TTGGAGTAATAAATCTCTGGAACAGATTTGGAATCACACGACCTGGATGGAGTGGGACAGAGAAATTAAC
AATTACACAAGCTTAATACACTCCTTAATTGAAGAATCGCAAAACCAGCAAGAAAAGAATGAACAAGAAT
TATTGGAATTAGATAAATGGGCAAGTTTGTGGAATTGGTTTAACATAACAAATTGGCTGTGGTATATAAA
ATTATTCATAATGATAGT
